Addgene plasmid #214330: pET28a_Caspase-4_rabbit_catalytic domain
Purpose: Protein overexpression in bacteria
Depositing lab: Jonathan Kagan. Depositing organization: Boston Children's Hospital. Publication: Structural insights into cytokine cleavage by inflammatory caspase-4. Devant P, Dong Y, Mintseris J, Ma W, Gygi SP, Wu H, Kagan JC. Nature. 2023 Dec;624(7991):451-459. doi: 10.1038/s41586-023-06751-9. Epub 2023 Nov 22. PubMed 37993712.
Backbone
  Vector backbone: pET28a
  Backbone size w/o insert (bp): 5400
  Vector type: Bacterial Expression
Growth in bacteria
  Bacterial resistance: Kanamycin, 50 μg/mL
  Growth temperature: 37°C
  Growth strain: DH5alpha
  Copy number: High Copy
Gene/Insert
  Gene/Insert name: CASP4 (alt name: Caspase-4 enzymatic domain)
  Species: Oryctolagus cuniculus (rabbit)
  Promoter: T7
  Tag / fusion protein: His-TEV (N terminal on insert)
  Cloning method: Restriction Enzyme; 5′ cloning site BamHI (not destroyed); 3′ cloning site EcoRI (not destroyed)
  Sequencing primers: 5′ T7-fwd; 3′ T7-term
Terms and licenses: Academic/Nonprofit Terms; Industry Terms: Not Available to Industry
How to cite: pET28a_Caspase-4_rabbit_catalytic domain was a gift from Jonathan Kagan (Addgene plasmid # 214330 ; http://n2t.net/addgene:214330 ; RRID:Addgene_214330)
