[The description below was written by a language model from this plasmid's Addgene catalogue record and pLannotate feature annotations shown in this document.]
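Description:
pET28a_Caspase-4_rabbit_catalytic domain is a bacterial expression plasmid built on the pET28a backbone for overproducing the enzymatic domain of rabbit (Oryctolagus cuniculus) caspase-4 in E. coli. The sequenced record is about 6.2 kb. It replicates from a ColE1/pBR322-type origin accompanied by the rop gene and bom region. The catalogue lists it as high copy, although rop normally moderates copy number. Selection is by kanamycin through the aph(3')-Ia resistance gene, and an f1 origin is also present. Short tetracycline-resistance fragments, an AmpR promoter fragment and a predicted E. coli open reading frame in the annotation are backbone remnants rather than functional parts.

The CASP4 fragment was cloned between BamHI and EcoRI sites, both retained, under a T7 promoter with an adjacent lac operator and the T7 gene 10 ribosome binding site, followed by the T7 terminator. The plasmid-encoded lacI repressor keeps expression off until induction with IPTG, in a host that supplies T7 RNA polymerase. The automated annotation labels the roughly 850 bp insert as a fragment of bovine CASP13, which probably reflects homology among inflammatory caspases rather than a different insert. Upstream, the reading frame encodes an N-terminal His tag, a thrombin site from the vector and a TEV protease site, so the tag can be removed after affinity purification. A His-tag sequence is also annotated downstream of the insert, as in the parental vector, but the record does not state whether it is translated. The construct is intended for production of recombinant caspase-4 catalytic domain, and the associated work concerns structural study of cytokine cleavage by this protease.
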