Features (pLannotate 1.2.2; 22 found; start..end, strand, type, name):
     26..73      -  terminator     T7 terminator: transcription terminator for bacteriophage T7 RNA polymerase
     81..130     -  CDS            SET1 (fragment): solubility-enhancement tag derived from T7 phage gene 10B
    140..157     -  CDS            9xHis (fragment): 9xHis affinity tag
    201..1052    -  CDS            CASP13 (fragment): CASPD_BOVIN - Experimental evidence at protein level: Swiss-Prot protein existence level 1. Involved in the activation cascade of caspases responsible for apoptosis execution. Might function by either activating some proteins required for cell death or inactivating proteins necessary for cell survival. From Bos taurus (Bovine).
   1059..1079    -  CDS            TEV site: tobacco etch virus (TEV) protease recognition and cleavage site
   1086..1103    -  CDS            thrombin site: thrombin recognition and cleavage site
   1114..1130    -  CDS            capTEV™ (fragment): composite tag for in vivo biotinylation, TEV protease cleavage, and 6xHis tagging
   1149..1171    -  RBS            RBS: efficient ribosome binding site from bacteriophage T7 gene 10 (Olins and Rangwala, 1989)
   1186..1210    -  protein_bind   lac operator: The lac repressor binds to the lac operator to inhibit transcription in E. coli. This inhibition can be relieved by adding lactose or isopropyl-β-D-thiogalactopyranoside (IPTG). lac repressor encoded by lacI
   1211..1229    -  promoter       T7 promoter: promoter for bacteriophage T7 RNA polymerase
   1251..1530    +  CDS            TcR (fragment): tetracycline efflux protein; tet; confers resistance to tetracycline
   1538..1615    +  promoter       lacI promoter: lacI
   1616..2698    +  CDS            lacI: lac repressor; lacI; The lac repressor binds to the lac operator to inhibit transcription in E. coli. This inhibition can be relieved by adding lactose or isopropyl-β-D-thiogalactopyranoside (IPTG).
   2711..2732    +  protein_bind   CAP binding site: CAP binding activates transcription in the presence of cAMP. E. coli catabolite activator protein
   2747..3038    +  CDS            TcR (fragment): tetracycline efflux protein; tet; confers resistance to tetracycline
   3110..3490    -  CDS            YPB1_ECOLX: Protein predicted: Swiss-Prot protein existence level 4. From Escherichia coli.
   3507..3698    +  CDS            rop: Rop protein, which maintains plasmids at low copy number; rop
   3800..3939    +  misc_feature   bom: basis of mobility region from pBR322
   4125..4713    -  rep_origin     ori: high-copy-number ColE1/pMB1/pBR322/pUC origin of replication
   4835..5650    +  CDS            KanR: aminoglycoside phosphotransferase; aph(3')-Ia; confers resistance to kanamycin in bacteria or G418 (Geneticin®) in eukaryotes
   5659..5716    -  promoter       AmpR promoter (fragment): bla
   5769..6197    -  rep_origin     f1 ori (sequence partly withheld): f1 bacteriophage origin of replication; arrow indicates direction of (+) strand synthesis
>Addgene plasmid #214330 | pET28a_Caspase-4_rabbit_catalytic domain | addgene full sequence | sequence record 423140 | Addgene NGS Result
ATCCGGATATAGTTCCTCCTTTCAGCAAAAAACCCCTCAAGACCCGTTTAGAGGCCCCAAGGGGTTATGC
TAGTTATTGCTCAGCGGTGGCAGCAGCCAACTCAGCTTCCTTTCGGGCTTTGTTAGCAGCCGGATCTCAG
TGGTGGTGGTGGTGGTGCTCGAGTGCGGCCGCAAGCTTGTCGACGGAGCTCGAATTCTCAGTTACCAGGA
AAGAGAAAGAAGTATCTTGTCATAGACAGTCGCTCGATGGTGGGCATCTGGGCTTTCACACTTGGTTTTT
CAAATGATTGTTGGACCTTCCGAAATACTTCCTCTAGATGACAGCACCAGGAATACTTTTGGAAGCAGGA
GATGAGTTGTGTGATGAACAGAGAGCCCTTTGTGATGTCTCTCCAGGACAGATTATGTGGTGTTGAAGAG
CAGAAAGCAATGAAATCCTTCTCCACATGGGTCTTGTAAATGCCATCATCCTGCAGATTCTCAGGCAACT
GTGAAGAGCTGTTTGCCAAGGCCATTGGAGAGTCACTAAACCACACTTCTCCATGATTTGCACCCCTGCA
GGCCTGTACAATGATGACCTTGGGTTTGTCCCTCAGACTGATGCAGTTGCGGTTGTTGAGTGTCCGGAAT
ACAGTGTCATAAGGTAGCACATCTTGTGTTTTGTCACTATGCATAATGCCACAGATTCCATCCAGGATGC
CATGAGACATGAGCACCACAAATGTGCTATCTGAAGAATTGTGCTCTGGCCGAGCAGCGAACTCCTGCAG
CACTGACTCCATAGCCTTGGCTGTGAGTTTCACTTTCACAACCACACTGTAACCCAGGTCCTCAAGCAGC
CTCTTCATCCCTGAGATGTCAAACTGAGCCCCATTCCTCAGAGGAAGATGCTGAAACTCTATGTTGCATA
TGATGAGAGCCAGGCGAGTGCGATCCTTTTTGTCCTTTATTGGGTAGATCTCTCCAGCTCTTTCTTTACA
GAGTCTCAGGAATTTTTCAGATGGACAAAGCTTGAGAACATCTGTAGATTCTGCTGAATCCTCTGGTCCA
GCGGATCCGCCCTGAAAATACAGGTTTTCCATATGGCTGCCGCGCGGCACCAGGCCGCTGCTGTGATGAT
GATGATGATGGCTGCTGCCCATGGTATATCTCCTTCTTAAAGTTAAACAAAATTATTTCTAGAGGGGAAT
TGTTATCCGCTCACAATTCCCCTATAGTGAGTCGTATTAATTTCGCGGGATCGAGATCTCGATCCTCTAC
GCCGGACGCATCGTGGCCGGCATCACCGGCGCCACAGGTGCGGTTGCTGGCGCCTATATCGCCGACATCA
CCGATGGGGAAGATCGGGCTCGCCACTTCGGGCTCATGAGCGCTTGTTTCGGCGTGGGTATGGTGGCAGG
CCCCGTGGCCGGGGGACTGTTGGGCGCCATCTCCTTGCATGCACCATTCCTTGCGGCGGCGGTGCTCAAC
GGCCTCAACCTACTACTGGGCTGCTTCCTAATGCAGGAGTCGCATAAGGGAGAGCGTCGAGATCCCGGAC
ACCATCGAATGGCGCAAAACCTTTCGCGGTATGGCATGATAGCGCCCGGAAGAGAGTCAATTCAGGGTGG
TGAATGTGAAACCAGTAACGTTATACGATGTCGCAGAGTATGCCGGTGTCTCTTATCAGACCGTTTCCCG
CGTGGTGAACCAGGCCAGCCACGTTTCTGCGAAAACGCGGGAAAAAGTGGAAGCGGCGATGGCGGAGCTG
AATTACATTCCCAACCGCGTGGCACAACAACTGGCGGGCAAACAGTCGTTGCTGATTGGCGTTGCCACCT
CCAGTCTGGCCCTGCACGCGCCGTCGCAAATTGTCGCGGCGATTAAATCTCGCGCCGATCAACTGGGTGC
CAGCGTGGTGGTGTCGATGGTAGAACGAAGCGGCGTCGAAGCCTGTAAAGCGGCGGTGCACAATCTTCTC
GCGCAACGCGTCAGTGGGCTGATCATTAACTATCCGCTGGATGACCAGGATGCCATTGCTGTGGAAGCTG
CCTGCACTAATGTTCCGGCGTTATTTCTTGATGTCTCTGACCAGACACCCATCAACAGTATTATTTTCTC
CCATGAAGACGGTACGCGACTGGGCGTGGAGCATCTGGTCGCATTGGGTCACCAGCAAATCGCGCTGTTA
GCGGGCCCATTAAGTTCTGTCTCGGCGCGTCTGCGTCTGGCTGGCTGGCATAAATATCTCACTCGCAATC
AAATTCAGCCGATAGCGGAACGGGAAGGCGACTGGAGTGCCATGTCCGGTTTTCAACAAACCATGCAAAT
GCTGAATGAGGGCATCGTTCCCACTGCGATGCTGGTTGCCAACGATCAGATGGCGCTGGGCGCAATGCGC
GCCATTACCGAGTCCGGGCTGCGCGTTGGTGCGGATATCTCGGTAGTGGGATACGACGATACCGAAGACA
GCTCATGTTATATCCCGCCGTTAACCACCATCAAACAGGATTTTCGCCTGCTGGGGCAAACCAGCGTGGA
CCGCTTGCTGCAACTCTCTCAGGGCCAGGCGGTGAAGGGCAATCAGCTGTTGCCCGTCTCACTGGTGAAA
AGAAAAACCACCCTGGCGCCCAATACGCAAACCGCCTCTCCCCGCGCGTTGGCCGATTCATTAATGCAGC
TGGCACGACAGGTTTCCCGACTGGAAAGCGGGCAGTGAGCGCAACGCAATTAATGTAAGTTAGCTCACTC
ATTAGGCACCGGGATCTCGACCGATGCCCTTGAGAGCCTTCAACCCAGTCAGCTCCTTCCGGTGGGCGCG
GGGCATGACTATCGTCGCCGCACTTATGACTGTCTTCTTTATCATGCAACTCGTAGGACAGGTGCCGGCA
GCGCTCTGGGTCATTTTCGGCGAGGACCGCTTTCGCTGGAGCGCGACGATGATCGGCCTGTCGCTTGCGG
TATTCGGAATCTTGCACGCCCTCGCTCAAGCCTTCGTCACTGGTCCCGCCACCAAACGTTTCGGCGAGAA
GCAGGCCATTATCGCCGGCATGGCGGCCCCACGGGTGCGCATGATCGTGCTCCTGTCGTTGAGGACCCGG
CTAGGCTGGCGGGGTTGCCTTACTGGTTAGCAGAATGAATCACCGATACGCGAGCGAACGTGAAGCGACT
GCTGCTGCAAAACGTCTGCGACCTGAGCAACAACATGAATGGTCTTCGGTTTCCGTGTTTCGTAAAGTCT
GGAAACGCGGAAGTCAGCGCCCTGCACCATTATGTTCCGGATCTGCATCGCAGGATGCTGCTGGCTACCC
TGTGGAACACCTACATCTGTATTAACGAAGCGCTGGCATTGACCCTGAGTGATTTTTCTCTGGTCCCGCC
GCATCCATACCGCCAGTTGTTTACCCTCACAACGTTCCAGTAACCGGGCATGTTCATCATCAGTAACCCG
TATCGTGAGCATCCTCTCTCGTTTCATCGGTATCATTACCCCCATGAACAGAAATCCCCCTTACACGGAG
GCATCAGTGACCAAACAGGAAAAAACCGCCCTTAACATGGCCCGCTTTATCAGAAGCCAGACATTAACGC
TTCTGGAGAAACTCAACGAGCTGGACGCGGATGAACAGGCAGACATCTGTGAATCGCTTCACGACCACGC
TGATGAGCTTTACCGCAGCTGCCTCGCGCGTTTCGGTGATGACGGTGAAAACCTCTGACACATGCAGCTC
CCGGAGACGGTCACAGCTTGTCTGTAAGCGGATGCCGGGAGCAGACAAGCCCGTCAGGGCGCGTCAGCGG
GTGTTGGCGGGTGTCGGGGCGCAGCCATGACCCAGTCACGTAGCGATAGCGGAGTGTATACTGGCTTAAC
TATGCGGCATCAGAGCAGATTGTACTGAGAGTGCACCATTGCGGTGTGAAATACCGCACAGATGCGTAAG
GAGAAAATACCGCATCAGGCGCTCTTCCGCTTCCTCGCTCACTGACTCGCTGCGCTCGGTCGTTCGGCTG
CGGCGAGCGGTATCAGCTCACTCAAAGGCGGTAATACGGTTATCCACAGAATCAGGGGATAACGCAGGAA
AGAACATGTGAGCAAAAGGCCAGCAAAAGGCCAGGAACCGTAAAAAGGCCGCGTTGCTGGCGTTTTTCCA
TAGGCTCCGCCCCCCTGACGAGCATCACAAAAATCGACGCTCAAGTCAGAGGTGGCGAAACCCGACAGGA
CTATAAAGATACCAGGCGTTTCCCCCTGGAAGCTCCCTCGTGCGCTCTCCTGTTCCGACCCTGCCGCTTA
CCGGATACCTGTCCGCCTTTCTCCCTTCGGGAAGCGTGGCGCTTTCTCATAGCTCACGCTGTAGGTATCT
CAGTTCGGTGTAGGTCGTTCGCTCCAAGCTGGGCTGTGTGCACGAACCCCCCGTTCAGCCCGACCGCTGC
GCCTTATCCGGTAACTATCGTCTTGAGTCCAACCCGGTAAGACACGACTTATCGCCACTGGCAGCAGCCA
CTGGTAACAGGATTAGCAGAGCGAGGTATGTAGGCGGTGCTACAGAGTTCTTGAAGTGGTGGCCTAACTA
CGGCTACACTAGAAGGACAGTATTTGGTATCTGCGCTCTGCTGAAGCCAGTTACCTTCGGAAAAAGAGTT
GGTAGCTCTTGATCCGGCAAACAAACCACCGCTGGTAGCGGTGGTTTTTTTGTTTGCAAGCAGCAGATTA
CGCGCAGAAAAAAAGGATCTCAAGAAGATCCTTTGATCTTTTCTACGGGGTCTGACGCTCAGTGGAACGA
AAACTCACGTTAAGGGATTTTGGTCATGAACAATAAAACTGTCTGCTTACATAAACAGTAATACAAGGGG
TGTTATGAGCCATATTCAACGGGAAACGTCTTGCTCTAGGCCGCGATTAAATTCCAACATGGATGCTGAT
TTATATGGGTATAAATGGGCTCGCGATAATGTCGGGCAATCAGGTGCGACAATCTATCGATTGTATGGGA
AGCCCGATGCGCCAGAGTTGTTTCTGAAACATGGCAAAGGTAGCGTTGCCAATGATGTTACAGATGAGAT
GGTCAGACTAAACTGGCTGACGGAATTTATGCCTCTTCCGACCATCAAGCATTTTATCCGTACTCCTGAT
GATGCATGGTTACTCACCACTGCGATCCCCGGGAAAACAGCATTCCAGGTATTAGAAGAATATCCTGATT
CAGGTGAAAATATTGTTGATGCGCTGGCAGTGTTCCTGCGCCGGTTGCATTCGATTCCTGTTTGTAATTG
TCCTTTTAACAGCGATCGCGTATTTCGTCTCGCTCAGGCGCAATCACGAATGAATAACGGTTTGGTTGAT
GCGAGTGATTTTGATGACGAGCGTAATGGCTGGCCTGTTGAACAAGTCTGGAAAGAAATGCATAAACTTT
TGCCATTCTCACCGGATTCAGTCGTCACTCATGGTGATTTCTCACTTGATAACCTTATTTTTGACGAGGG
GAAATTAATAGGTTGTATTGATGTTGGACGAGTCGGAATCGCAGACCGATACCAGGATCTTGCCATCCTA
TGGAACTGCCTCGGTGAGTTTTCTCCTTCATTACAGAAACGGCTTTTTCAAAAATATGGTATTGATAATC
CTGATATGAATAAATTGCAGTTTCATTTGATGCTCGATGAGTTTTTCTAAGAATTAATTCATGAGCGGAT
ACATATTTGAATGTATTTAGAAAAATAAACAAATAGGGGTTCCGCGCACATTTCCCCGAAAAGTGCCACC
TAAATTGTAAGCGTTAATATTTTGTTAAAATTCGCGTTAAATTTTTGTTAAATCAGCTCATTTTTTAACC
AATAGGCCGAAATCGGCAAAATCCCTTATAAATCAAAAGAATAGACCGAGATAGGGT
[37 nt withheld, positions 5868-5904]
AAAGAACGTGGACTCCAACGTCAAAGG
[49 nt withheld, positions 5932-5980]
T
[91 nt withheld, positions 5982-6072]
G
[124 nt withheld, positions 6074-6197]
CCCATTCGCCA
