>Addgene plasmid #214330 | pET28a_Caspase-4_rabbit_catalytic domain | depositor partial sequence | sequence record 418081 | insert
GGATCCGCTGGACCAGAGGATTCAGCAGAATCTACAGATGTTCTCAAGCTTTGTCCATCTGAAAAATTCC
TGAGACTCTGTAAAGAAAGAGCTGGAGAGATCTACCCAATAAAGGACAAAAAGGATCGCACTCGCCTGGC
TCTCATCATATGCAACATAGAGTTTCAGCATCTTCCTCTGAGGAATGGGGCTCAGTTTGACATCTCAGGG
ATGAAGAGGCTGCTTGAGGACCTGGGTTACAGTGTGGTTGTGAAAGTGAAACTCACAGCCAAGGCTATGG
AGTCAGTGCTGCAGGAGTTCGCTGCTCGGCCAGAGCACAATTCTTCAGATAGCACATTTGTGGTGCTCAT
GTCTCATGGCATCCTGGATGGAATCTGTGGCATTATGCATAGTGACAAAACACAAGATGTGCTACCTTAT
GACACTGTATTCCGGACACTCAACAACCGCAACTGCATCAGTCTGAGGGACAAACCCAAGGTCATCATTG
TACAGGCCTGCAGGGGTGCAAATCATGGAGAAGTGTGGTTTAGTGACTCTCCAATGGCCTTGGCAAACAG
CTCTTCACAGTTGCCTGAGAATCTGCAGGATGATGGCATTTACAAGACCCATGTGGAGAAGGATTTCATT
GCTTTCTGCTCTTCAACACCACATAATCTGTCCTGGAGAGACATCACAAAGGGCTCTCTGTTCATCACAC
AACTCATCTCCTGCTTCCAAAAGTATTCCTGGTGCTGTCATCTAGAGGAAGTATTTCGGAAGGTCCAACA
ATCATTTGAAAAACCAAGTGTGAAAGCCCAGATGCCCACCATCGAGCGACTGTCTATGACAAGATACTTC
TTTCTCTTTCCTGGTAACTGAGAATTC
